>Addgene plasmid #49355 | pRF-AmtR | depositor full sequence | sequence record 73297 | Full Sequence
TGTTGACAATTAATCATCGGCTCGTATAATGTGTGGAATTGTGAGCGCTCACAATTCTATGGACTATGTT
TGAAAGAGAGAATACTAGATGGCAGGCGCAGTTGGTCGTCCGCGTCGTAGTGCACCGCGTCGTGCAGGTA
AAAATCCGCGTGAAGAAATTCTGGATGCAAGCGCAGAACTGTTTACCCGTCAGGGTTTTGCAACCACCAG
TACCCATCAGATTGCAGATGCAGTTGGTATTCGTCAGGCAAGCCTGTATTATCATTTTCCGAGCAAAACC
GAAATCTTTCTGACCCTGCTGAAAAGCACCGTTGAACCGAGCACCGTTCTGGCAGAAGATCTGAGCACCC
TGGATGCAGGTCCGGAAATGCGTCTGTGGGCAATTGTTGCAAGCGAAGTTCGTCTGCTGCTGAGCACCAA
ATGGAATGTTGGTCGTCTGTATCAGCTGCCGATTGTTGGTAGCGAAGAATTTGCAGAATATCATAGCCAG
CGTGAAGCACTGACCAATGTTTTTCGTGATCTGGCAACCGAAATTGTTGGTGATGATCCGCGTGCAGAAC
TGCCGTTTCATATTACCATGAGCGTTATTGAAATGCGTCGCAATGATGGTAAAATTCCGAGTCCGCTGAG
CGCAGATAGCCTGCCGGAAACCGCAATTATGCTGGCAGATGCAAGCCTGGCAGTTCTGGGTGCACCGCTG
CCTGCAGATCGTGTTGAAAAAACCCTGGAACTGATTAAACAGGCAGATGCAAAATAACTAGGGCCCATAC
CCCCAGGCATCAAATAAAACGAAAGGCTCAGTCGAAAGACTGGGCCTTTCGTTTTATCTGTTGTTTGTCG
GTGAACGCTCTCTACTAGAGTCACACTGGCTCACCTTCGGGTGGGCCTTTCTGCGTTTATACGACGTACG
GTGGAAGATTCGTTACCAATTGACAGTTTCTATCGATCTATAGATAATGCTAGCTACTAGAGAAAGAGGA
GAAATACTAGATGGTGAGCAAGGGCGAGGAGCTGTTCACCGGGGTGGTGCCCATCCTGGTCGAGCTGGAC
GGCGACGTAAACGGCCACAAGTTCAGCGTGTCCGGCGAGGGCGAGGGCGATGCCACCTACGGCAAGCTGA
CCCTGAAGTTCATCTGCACCACCGGCAAGCTGCCCGTGCCCTGGCCCACCCTCGTGACCACCTTCGGCTA
CGGCCTGCAATGCTTCGCCCGCTACCCCGACCACATGAAGCTGCACGACTTCTTCAAGTCCGCCATGCCC
GAAGGCTACGTCCAGGAGCGCACCATCTTCTTCAAGGACGACGGCAACTACAAGACCCGCGCCGAGGTGA
AGTTCGAGGGCGACACCCTGGTGAACCGCATCGAGCTGAAGGGCATCGACTTCAAGGAGGACGGCAACAT
CCTGGGGCACAAGCTGGAGTACAACTACAACAGCCACAACGTCTATATCATGGCCGACAAGCAGAAGAAC
GGCATCAAGGTGAACTTCAAGATCCGCCACAACATCGAGGACGGCAGCGTGCAGCTCGCCGACCACTACC
AGCAGAACACCCCCATCGGCGACGGCCCCGTGCTGCTGCCCGACAACCACTACCTGAGCTACCAGTCCGC
CCTGAGCAAAGACCCCAACGAGAAGCGCGATCACATGGTCCTGCTGGAGTTCGTGACCGCCGCCGGGATC
ACTCTCGGCATGGACGAGCTGTACAAGTAATAAGCTTGGCTGTTTTGGCGGATGAGAGAAGATTTTCAGC
CTGATACAGATTAAATCAGAACGCAGAAGCGGTCTGATAAAACAGAATTTGCCTGGCGGCAGTAGCGCGG
TGGTCCCACCTGACCCCATGCCGAACTCAGAAGTGAAACGCCGTAGCGCCGATGGTAGTGTGGGGTCTCC
CCATGCGAGAGTAGGGAACTGCCAGGCATCAAATAAAACGAAAGGCTCAGTCGAAAGACTGGGCCTTTCG
TTTTATCTGTTGTTTGTCGGTGAACGCTCTCCTGAGTAGGACAAATCCGCCGGGAGCGGATTTGAACGTT
GCGAAGCAACGGCCCGGAGGGTGGCGGGCAGGACGCCCGCCATAAACTGCCAGGCATCAAATTAAGCAGA
AGGCCATCCTGACGGATGGCCTTTTTGCGTTTCTACAAACTCTTTTGTTTATTTTTCTAAATACATTCAA
ATATGTATCCGCTCATGAGACAATAACCCTGATAAATGCTTCAATAATATTGAAAAAGGAAGACTATGAG
TATTCAACATTTCCGTGTCGCCCTTATTCCCTTTTTTGCGGCATTTTGCCTTCCTGTTTTTGCTCACCCA
GAAACGCTGGTGAAAGTAAAAGATGCTGAAGATCAGTTGGGTGCACGAGTGGGTTACATCGAACTGGATC
TCAACAGCGGTAAGATCCTTGAGAGTTTTCGCCCCGAAGAACGTTTTCCAATGATGAGCACTTTTAAAGT
TCTGCTATGTGGCGCGGTATTATCCCGTGTTGACGCCGGGCAAGAGCAACTCGGTCGCCGCATACACTAT
TCTCAGAATGACTTGGTTGAGTACTCACCAGTCACAGAAAAGCATCTTACGGATGGCATGACAGTAAGAG
AATTATGCAGTGCTGCCATAACCATGAGTGATAACACTGCGGCCAACTTACTTCTGACAACGATCGGAGG
ACCGAAGGAGCTAACCGCTTTTTTGCACAACATGGGGGATCATGTAACTCGCCTTGATCGTTGGGAACCG
GAGCTGAATGAAGCCATACCAAACGACGAGCGTGACACCACGATGCCTGCAGCAATGGCAACAACGTTGC
GCAAACTATTAACTGGCGAACTACTTACTCTAGCTTCCCGGCAACAATTAATAGACTGGATGGAGGCGGA
TAAAGTTGCAGGACCACTTCTGCGCTCGGCCCTTCCGGCTGGCTGGTTTATTGCTGATAAATCTGGAGCC
GGTGAGCGTGGGTCTCGCGGTATCATTGCAGCACTGGGGCCAGATGGTAAGCCCTCCCGTATCGTAGTTA
TCTACACGACGGGGAGTCAGGCAACTATGGATGAACGAAATAGACAGATCGCTGAGATAGGTGCCTCACT
GATTAAGCATTGGTAACTGTCAGACCAAGTTTACTCATATATACTTTAGATTGATT
[125 nt withheld, positions 3137-3261]
C
[141 nt withheld, positions 3263-3403]
CCTTTGACGTTGGAGTCCACGTTCTTTAATAGTGGACTCTTGTTCCAAACTTGAACAACACTCAACCCTA
TCTCGGGCTATTCTTTTGATTTATAAGGGATTTTGCCGATTTCGGCCTATTGGTTAAAAAATGAGCTGAT
TTAACAAAAATTTAACGCGAATTTTAACAAAATATTAACGTTTACAATTTAAAAGGATCTAGGTGAAGAT
CCTTTTTGATAATCTCATGACCAAAATCCCTTAACGTGAGTTTTCGTTCCACTGAGCGTCAGACCCCGTA
GAAAAGATCAAAGGATCTTCTTGAGATCCTTTTTTTCTGCGCGTAATCTGCTGCTTGCAAACAAAAAAAC
CACCGCTACCAGCGGTGGTTTGTTTGCCGGATCAAGAGCTACCAACTCTTTTTCCGAAGGTAACTGGCTT
CAGCAGAGCGCAGATACCAAATACTGTCCTTCTAGTGTAGCCGTAGTTAGGCCACCACTTCAAGAACTCT
GTAGCACCGCCTACATACCTCGCTCTGCTAATCCTGTTACCAGTCAGGCATTTGAGAAGCACACGGTCAC
ACTGCTTCCGGTAGTCAATAAACCGGTAAACCAGCAATAGACATAAGCGGCTATTTAACGACCCTGCCCT
GAACCGACGACCGGGTCGAATTTGCTTTCGAATTTCTGCCATTCATCCGCTTATTATCACTTATTCAGGC
GTAGCACCAGGCGTTTAAGGGCACCAATAACTGCCTTAAAAAAATTACGCCCCGCCCTGCCACTCATCGC
AGTACTGTTGTAATTCATTAAGCATTCTGCCGACATGGAAGCCATCACAGACGGCATGATGAACCTGAAT
CGCCAGCGGCATCAGCACCTTGTCGCCTTGCGTATAATATTTGCCCATGGCTAGCGGAGTGTATACTGGC
TTACTATGTTGGCACTGATGAGGGTGTCAGTGAAGTGCTTCATGTGGCAGGAGAAAAAAGGCTGCACCGG
TGCGTCAGCAGAATATGTGATACAGGATATATTCCGCTTCCTCGCTCACTGACTCGCTACGCTCGGTCGT
TCGACTGCGGCGAGCGGAAATGGCTTACGAACGGGGCGGAGATTTCCTGGAAGATGCCAGGAAGATACTT
AACAGGGAAGTGAGAGGGCCGCGGCAAAGCCGTTTTTCCATAGGCTCCGCCCCCCTGACAAGCATCACGA
AATCTGACGCTCAAATCAGTGGTGGCGAAACCCGACAGGACTATAAAGATACCAGGCGTTTCCCCCTGGC
GGCTCCCTCGTGCGCTCTCCTGTTCCTGCCTTTCGGTTTACCGGTGTCATTCCGCTGTTATGGCCGCGTT
TGTCTCATTCCACGCCTGACACTCAGTTCCGGGTAGGCAGTTCGCTCCAAGCTGGACTGTATGCACGAAC
CCCCCGTTCAGTCCGACCGCTGCGCCTTATCCGGTAACTATCGTCTTGAGTCCAACCCGGAAAGACATGC
AAAAGCACCACTGGCAGCAGCCACTGGTAATTGATTTAGAGGAGTTAGTCTTGAAGTCATGCGCCGGTTA
AGGCTAAACTGAAAGGACAAGTTTTGGTGACTGCGCTCCTCCAAGCCAGTTACCTCGGTTCAAAGAGTTG
GTAGCTCAGAGAACCTTCGAAAAACCGCCCTGCAAGGCGGTTTTTTCGTTTTCAGAGCAAGAGATTACGC
GCAGACCAAAACGATCTCAAGAAGATCATCTTATTAATCAGATAAAATATTTGCTCATGAGCCCGAAGTG
GCGAGCCCGATCTTCCCCATCGGTGATGTCGGCGATATAGGCGCCAGCAACCGCACCTGTGGCGCCGGTG
ATGCCGGCCACGATGCGTCCGGCGTAGAGGATCTGCTCATGTTTGACAGCTTATCATCGATGCATAATGT
GCCTGTCAAATGGACGAAGCAGGGATTCTGCAAACCCTATGCTACTCCCTCGAGCCGTCAATTGTCTGAT
TCGTTACCAATTATTAATTTTTAAAGTATGGGCAATCAATTGCTCCTGTTAAAATTGCTTTAGAAATACT
TTGGCAGCGGTTTGTTGTATTGAGTTTCATTTGCGCATTGGTTAAATGGAAAGTGACAGTACGCTCACTG
CAACCTAATATTTTTGAAATATCCCAAGAGCTTTTTCCTTCGCATGCCCACGCTAAACATTCTTTTTCTC
TTTTGGTTAAATCGTTGTTTGATTTATTATTTGCTATATTTATTTTTCGATAATTATCAACTAGAGAAGG
AACAATTAATGGTATGTTCATACACGCATGTAAAAATAAACTATCTATATAGTTGTCTTTTTCTGAATGT
GCAAAACTAAGCATTCCGAAGCCATTGTTAGCCGTATGAATAGGGAAACTAAACCCAGTGATAAGACCTG
ATGTTTTCGCTTCTTTAATTACATTTGGAGATTTTTTATTTACAGCATTGTTTTCAAATATATTCCAATT
AATTGGTGAATGATTGGAGTTAGAATAATCTACTATAGGATCATATTTTATTAAATTAGCGTCATCATAA
TATTGCCTCCATTTTTTAGGGTAATTATCTAGGATTGAAATATCAGATTTAACCATAGAATGAGGATAAA
TGATCGCGAGTAAATAATATTCACAATGTACCATTTTAGTCATATCAGATAAGCATTGATTAATATCATT
ATTGCTTCTACAAGCTTTAATTTTATTAATTATTCTGTATGTGTCGTCGGCATTTATGTTTTTCATCGAG
GCCTTTCCTGTGTGACCCGCTGGAATAGGATCTTATCACTGCCCGCTTTCCAGTCGGGAAACCTGTCGTG
CCAGCTGCATTAATGAATCGGCCAACGCGCGGGGAGAGGCGGTTTGCGTATTGGGCGCCAGGGTGGTTTT
TCTTTTCACCAGTGAGACTGGCAACAGCTGATTGCCCTTCACCGCCTGGCCCTGAGAGAGTTGCAGCAAG
CGGTCCACGCTGGTTTGCCCCAGCAGGCGAAAATCCTGTTTGATGGTGGTTAACGGCGGGATATAACATG
AGCTATCTTCGGTATCGTCGTATCCCACTACCGAGATATCCGCACCAACGCGCAGCCCGGACTCGGTAAT
GGCGCGCATTGCGCCCAGCGCCATCTGATCGTTGGCAACCAGCATCGCAGTGGGAACGATGCCCTCATTC
AGCATTTGCATGGTTTGTTGAAAACCGGACATGGCACTCCAGTCGCCTTCCCGTTCCGCTATCGGCTGAA
TTTGATTGCGAGTGAGATATTTATGCCAGCCAGCCAGACGCAGACGCGCCGAGACAGAACTTAATGGGCC
CGCTAACAGCGCGATTTGCTGGTGACCCAATGCGACCAGATGCTCCACGCCCAGTCGCGTACCGTCCTCA
TGGGAGAAAATAATACTGTTGATGGGTGTCTGGTCAGAGACATCAAGAAATAACGCCGGAACATTAGTGC
AGGCAGCTTCCACAGCAATGGCATCCTGGTCATCCAGCGGATAGTTAATGATCAGCCCACTGACGCGTTG
CGCGAGAAGATTGTGCACCGCCGCTTTACAGGCTTCGACGCCGCTTCGTTCTACCATCGACACCACCACG
CTGGCACCCAGTTGATCGGCGCGAGATTTAATCGCCGCGACAATTTGCGACGGCGCGTGCAGGGCCAGAC
TGGAGGTGGCAACGCCAATCAGCAACGACTGTTTGCCCGCCAGTTGTTGTGCCACGCGGTTGGGAATGTA
ATTCAGCTCCGCCATCGCCGCTTCCACTTTTTCCCGCGTTTTCGCAGAAACGTGGCTGGCCTGGTTCACC
ACGCGGGAAACGGTCTGATAAGAGACACCGGCATACTCTGCGACATCGTATAACGTTACTGGTTTCATAT
TCACCACCCTGAATTGACTCTCTTCCGGGCGCTATCATGCCATACCGCGAAAGGTTTTGCGCCATTCGAT
GGCGCGCCGCTTCGTCAGGCCACATAGCTTTCTTGTTCTGATCGGAACGATCGTTGGCTG
Features (pLannotate 1.2.2; 21 found; start..end, strand, type, name):
      3..31      +  promoter       tac promoter: strong E. coli promoter; hybrid between the trp and lac UV5 promoters
     37..56      -  protein_bind   lac operator (symmetric): The lac repressor binds to the lac operator to inhibit transcription in E. coli. This inhibition can be relieved by adding lactose or isopropyl-β-D-thiogalactopyranoside (IPTG). The symmetric lac operator was optimized for tight binding of lac repressor. lac repressor encoded by lacI
    781..852     +  terminator     rrnB T1 terminator: transcription terminator T1 from the E. coli rrnB gene
    868..895     +  terminator     T7Te terminator: phage T7 early transcription terminator
    991..1710    +  CDS            EYFP: enhanced YFP mammalian codon-optimized
   1801..1916    +  ncRNA          5S rRNA: Accession: RF00001 - 5S ribosomal RNA
   1920..2006    +  terminator     rrnB T1 terminator: Escherichia coli rrnB; transcription terminator T1 from the E. coli rrnB gene
   2098..2125    +  terminator     rrnB T2 terminator: transcription terminator T2 from the E. coli rrnB gene
   2144..2233    +  promoter       AmpR promoter: bla
   2236..3096    +  CDS            AmpR: β-lactamase; bla; confers resistance to ampicillin, carbenicillin, and related antibiotics
   3138..3593    +  rep_origin     f1 ori (sequence partly withheld): f1 bacteriophage origin of replication; arrow indicates direction of (+) strand synthesis
   3704..3937    +  rep_origin     ori (fragment): high-copy-number ColE1/pMB1/pBR322/pUC origin of replication
   4148..4293    -  CDS            CmR (fragment): chloramphenicol acetyltransferase; cat; confers resistance to chloramphenicol
   4295..4316    +  misc_feature   bom (fragment): basis of mobility region from pBR322
   4415..4470    -  rep_origin     RSF ori (fragment): Plasmids containing the RSF 1030 origin of replication can be propagated in E. coli cells that contain additional plasmids with compatible origins.
   4558..5103    -  rep_origin     p15A ori: Plasmids containing the medium-copy-number p15A origin of replication can be propagated in E. coli cells that contain a second plasmid with the ColE1 origin.
   5136..5256    -  CDS            TcR (fragment): tetracycline efflux protein; tet; confers resistance to tetracycline
   5266..5284    +  promoter       tet promoter (fragment): E. coli promoter for tetracycline efflux protein gene
   5380..6129    -  CDS            luxR: LUXR_ALIFS - Experimental evidence at protein level: Swiss-Prot protein existence level 1. Transcriptional activator of the bioluminescence operon. Binds to the OHHL autoinducer. From Aliivibrio fischeri (Vibrio fischeri).
   6172..7251    -  CDS            lacI: LACI_ECOLI - Experimental evidence at protein level: Swiss-Prot protein existence level 1. Repressor of the lactose operon. Binds allolactose as an inducer. From Escherichia coli (strain K12).
   7252..7325    -  promoter       lacI promoter (fragment): lacI
