[The description below was written by a language model from this plasmid's Addgene catalogue record and pLannotate feature annotations shown in this document.]
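Description:
pRF-AmtR is a 7.4 kb bacterial expression plasmid for synthetic biology, built on the pEXT20 backbone. It combines a repressor and its matching reporter on a single molecule. It is maintained in E. coli under ampicillin selection (AmpR, bla, with its own promoter) and is listed as low copy. The only complete plasmid origin annotated is p15A. An f1 phage origin is also present, along with short fragments matching ColE1-type and RSF origins, bom, CmR and TcR, which look like remnants of earlier backbone construction rather than functional parts.

The insert is the AmtR repressor from Corynebacterium glutamicum. The feature table does not annotate this coding sequence. However, there is an unannotated gap between a tac promoter with a symmetric lac operator and the rrnB T1/T7Te terminators, which is consistent with the repressor sitting there. In that arrangement, AmtR expression would be held off by the plasmid-encoded LacI (lacI with its own promoter) and induced with IPTG.

Downstream lies an EYFP reading frame followed by the rrnB 5S/T1/T2 terminator region. According to the depositor, this reporter is driven by a constitutive promoter carrying an operator site for AmtR, although that promoter is not itself annotated. Rising AmtR levels should therefore lower fluorescence, giving a NOT-gate-like response.

A luxR coding sequence is also present, but the record does not explain its role or name its promoter.

The associated work concerns mining prokaryotic repressors for orthogonal logic gates. This suggests the plasmid is used to characterise AmtR's repression of its cognate promoter and, alongside related constructs, to assess cross-reactivity.
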