Addgene plasmid #49355: pRF-AmtR
Depositing lab: Christopher Voigt. Depositing organization: Massachusetts Institute of Technology. Publication: Genomic mining of prokaryotic repressors for orthogonal logic gates. Stanton BC, Nielsen AA, Tamsir A, Clancy K, Peterson T, Voigt CA. Nat Chem Biol. 2013 Dec 8. doi: 10.1038/nchembio.1411. PubMed 24316737.
Backbone
  Vector backbone: pEXT20
  Vector type: Bacterial Expression, Synthetic Biology
Growth in bacteria
  Bacterial resistance: Ampicillin, 100 μg/mL
  Growth temperature: 37°C
  Growth strain: DH10B
  Copy number: Low Copy
Gene/Insert
  Gene/Insert name: AmtR repressor
  Species: Corynebacterium glutamicum
  Cloning method: Ligation Independent Cloning
  Sequencing primers: 5′ NA; 3′ EGFP-N
Terms and licenses: Academic/Nonprofit Terms; Industry Terms: Not Available to Industry
Depositor comments: Plasmid also contains YFP reporter (whose expression is controlled by a constitutive promoter containing an operator site for the indicated repressor).
How to cite: pRF-AmtR was a gift from Christopher Voigt (Addgene plasmid # 49355 ; http://n2t.net/addgene:49355 ; RRID:Addgene_49355)
