>Addgene plasmid #49355 | pRF-AmtR | depositor partial sequence | sequence record 73298 | AmtR coding sequence
ATGGCAGGCGCAGTTGGTCGTCCGCGTCGTAGTGCACCGCGTCGTGCAGGTAAAAATCCGCGTGAAGAAA
TTCTGGATGCAAGCGCAGAACTGTTTACCCGTCAGGGTTTTGCAACCACCAGTACCCATCAGATTGCAGA
TGCAGTTGGTATTCGTCAGGCAAGCCTGTATTATCATTTTCCGAGCAAAACCGAAATCTTTCTGACCCTG
CTGAAAAGCACCGTTGAACCGAGCACCGTTCTGGCAGAAGATCTGAGCACCCTGGATGCAGGTCCGGAAA
TGCGTCTGTGGGCAATTGTTGCAAGCGAAGTTCGTCTGCTGCTGAGCACCAAATGGAATGTTGGTCGTCT
GTATCAGCTGCCGATTGTTGGTAGCGAAGAATTTGCAGAATATCATAGCCAGCGTGAAGCACTGACCAAT
GTTTTTCGTGATCTGGCAACCGAAATTGTTGGTGATGATCCGCGTGCAGAACTGCCGTTTCATATTACCA
TGAGCGTTATTGAAATGCGTCGCAATGATGGTAAAATTCCGAGTCCGCTGAGCGCAGATAGCCTGCCGGA
AACCGCAATTATGCTGGCAGATGCAAGCCTGGCAGTTCTGGGTGCACCGCTGCCTGCAGATCGTGTTGAA
AAAACCCTGGAACTGATTAAACAGGCAGATGCAAAATAA
