>Addgene plasmid #49355 | pRF-AmtR | depositor partial sequence | sequence record 73299 | YFP promoter (AmtR operator sequence listed in capital letters)
TTCGTTACCAATTGACAGTTTCTATCGATCTATAGATAATGCTAGC
