>Addgene plasmid #49355 | pRF-AmtR | addgene partial sequence | sequence record 74711 | pTrcHis_rev
ACAGCCAAGCTTATTACTTGTACAGCTCGTCCATGCCGAGAGTGATCCCGGCGGCGGTCACGAACTCCAG
CAGGACCATGTGATCGCGCTTCTCGTTGGGGTCTTTGCTCAGGGCGGACTGGTAGCTCAGGTAGTGGTTG
TCGGGCAGCAGCACGGGGCCGTCGCCGATGGGGGTGTTCTGCTGGTAGTGGTCGGCGAGCTGCACGCTGC
CGTCCTCGATGTTGTGGCGGATCTTGAAGTTCACCTTGATGCCGTTCTTCTGCTTGTCGGCCATGATATA
GACGTTGTGGCTGTTGTAGTTGTACTCCAGCTTGTGCCCCAGGATGTTGCCGTCCTCCTTGAAGTCGATG
CCCTTCAGCTCGATGCGGTTCACCAGGGTGTCGCCCTCGAACTTCACCTCGGCGCGGGTCTTGTAGTTGC
CGTCGTCCTTGAAGAAGATGGTGCGCTCCTGGACGTAGCCTTCGGGCATGGCGGACTTGAAGAAGTCGTG
CAGCTTCATGTGGTCGGGGTAGCGGGCGAAGCATTGCAGGCCGTAGCCGAAGGTGGTCACGAGGGTGGGC
CAGGGCACGGGCAGCTTGCCGGTGG
