>Addgene plasmid #49355 | pRF-AmtR | addgene partial sequence | sequence record 74714 | EGFP_N
CGGTGAACAGCTCCTCGCCCTTGCTCACCATCTAGTATTTCTCCTCTTTCTCTAGTAGCTAGCATTATCT
ATAGATCGATAGAAACTGTCAATTGGTAACGAATCTTCCACCGTACGTCGTATAAACGCAGAAAGGCCCA
CCCGAAGGTGAGCCAGTGTGACTCTAGTAGAGAGCGTTCACCGACAAACAACAGATAAAACGAAAGGCCC
AGTCTTTCGACTGAGCCTTTCGTTTTATTTGATGCCTGGGGGTATGGGCCCTAGTTATTTTGCATCTGCC
TGTTTAATCAGTTCCAGGGTTTTTTCAACACGATCTGCAGGCAGCGGTGCACCCAGAACTGCCAGGCTTG
CATCTGCCAGCATAATTGCGGTTTCCGGCAGGCTATCTGCGCTCAGCGGACTCGGAATTTTACCATCATT
GCGACGCATTTCAATAACGCTCATGGTAATATGAAACGGCAGTTCTGCACGCGGATCATCACCAACAATT
TCGGTTGCCAGATCACGAAAAACATTGGTCAGTGCTTCACGCTGGCTATGATATTCTGCAAATTCTTCGC
TACCAACAATCGGCAGCTGATACAGACGACCAACATTCCATTTGGTGCTCAGCAGCAGACGAACTTCGCT
TGCAACAATTGCCCACAGACGCATTTCCGGACCTGCATCCAGGGTGCTCAGATCTTCTGCCAGAACGGTG
CTCGGTTCAACGGTGCTTTTCAGCAGGGTCAGAAAGATTTCGGTTTTGCTCGGAAAATGATAATACAGGC
TTGCCTGACGAATACCAACTGCATCTGCAATCTGATGGGTACTGGTGGTTGCAAAACCCTGACGGGTAAA
CAGTTCTGCGCTTGCATCCAGAATTTCTTCACGCGGATTTTTACCTGCACGACGCGGTGCACTACGACGC
GGACGACCAACTGCGCCTGCCATCTAGTATTCTCTCTTTCAAACATAGTCCATAGAATTGTGAGCGCT
