>Addgene plasmid #49355 | pRF-AmtR | addgene partial sequence | sequence record 75518 | pBAD_rev
TCCGCCAAAACAGCCAAGCTTATTACTTGTACAGCTCGTCCATGCCGAGAGTGATCCCGGCGGCGGTCAC
GAACTCCAGCAGGACCATGTGATCGCGCTTCTCGTTGGGGTCTTTGCTCAGGGCGGACTGGTAGCTCAGG
TAGTGGTTGTCGGGCAGCAGCACGGGGCCGTCGCCGATGGGGGTGTTCTGCTGGTAGTGGTCGGCGAGCT
GCACGCTGCCGTCCTCGATGTTGTGGCGGATCTTGAAGTTCACCTTGATGCCGTTCTTCTGCTTGTCGGC
CATGATATAGACGTTGTGGCTGTTGTAGTTGTACTCCAGCTTGTGCCCCAGGATGTTGCCGTCCTCCTTG
AAGTCGATGCCCTTCAGCTCGATGCGGTTCACCAGGGTGTCGCCCTCGAACTTCACCTCGGCGCGGGTCT
TGTAGTTGCCGTCGTCCTTGAAGAAGATGGTGCGCTCCTGGACGTAGCCTTCGGGCATGGCGGACTTGAA
GAAGTCGTGCAGCTTCATGTGGTCGGGGTAGCGGGCGAAGCATTGCAGGCCGTAGCCGAAGGTGGTCACG
AGGGTGGGCCAGGGCACGGGCAGCTTGCCGGTGGTGCAGATGAACTTCAGGGTCAGCTTGCCGTAGGTGG
CATCGCCCTCGCCCTCGCCGGACACGCTGAACTTGTGGCCGTTTACGTCGCCGTCCAGCTCGACCAGGAT
GGGCACCACCCCGGTGAACAGCTCCTCGCCCTTGCTCACCATCTAGTATTTCTCCTCTTTCTCTAGTAGC
TAGCATTATCTATAGATCGATAGAAACTGTCAATTGGTAACGAATCTTCCACCGTACGTCGTATAAACGC
AGAAAGGCCCACCCGAAGGTGAGCCAGTGTGACTCTAGTAGAGAGCGTTCACCGACAAACAACAGA
