>Addgene plasmid #49355 | pRF-AmtR | addgene partial sequence | sequence record 75519 | lacI-F 5'-GCTTGCTGCAACTCTCTCAG-3'
GGCAATCAGCTGTTGCCAGTCTCACTGGTGAAAAGAAAAACCACCCTGGCGCCCAATACGCAAACCGCCT
CTCCCCGCGCGTTGGCCGATTCATTAATGCAGCTGGCACGACAGGTTTCCCGACTGGAAAGCGGGCAGTG
ATAAGATCCTATTCCAGCGGGTCACACAGGAAAGGCCTCGATGAAAAACATAAATGCCGACGACACATAC
AGAATAATTAATAAAATTAAAGCTTGTAGAAGCAATAATGATATTAATCAATGCTTATCTGATATGACTA
AAATGGTACATTGTGAATATTATTTACTCGCGATCATTTATCCTCATTCTATGGTTAAATCTGATATTTC
AATCCTAGATAATTACCCTAAAAAATGGAGGCAATATTATGATGACGCTAATTTAATAAAATATGATCCT
ATAGTAGATTATTCTAACTCCAATCATTCACCAATTAATTGGAATATATTTGAAAACAATGCTGTAAATA
AAAAATCTCCAAATGTAATTAAAGAAGCGAAAACATCAGGTCTTATCACTGGGTTTAGTTTCCCTATTCA
TACGGCTAACAATGGCTTCGGAATGCTTAGTTTTGCACATTCAGAAAAAGACAACTATATAGATAGTTTA
TTTTTACATGCGTGTATGAACATACCATTAATTGTTCCTTCTCTAGTTGATAATTATCGAAAAATAAATA
TAGCAAATAATAAATCAAACAACGATTTAACCAAAAGAGAAAAAGAATGTTTAGCGTGGGCATGCGAAGG
AAAAAGCTCTTGGGATATTTCAAAAATATTAGGTTGCAGTGAGCGTACTGTCACTTTCCATTTAACCAAT
GCGCAAATGAAACTCAATACAACAAACCGCTGCCAAAGTATTTCTAAAGCAATTTTAACAGGAGCAATTG
ATTGCCCATACTTTAAAAATTAATAATTGGTAACGAATCAGACAATTGACGGCTCGAGGGAGTAGCATAG
GGTTTGCAGAATCCCTGCT
